>Addgene plasmid #163000 | pAT9992-HF-ABE | addgene full sequence | sequence record 322159 | Addgene NGS Result
ACATTTCCCCGAAAAGTGCCACCTGACGTCCAGCAGAGATCCACTTTGGCGCCGGCTCGAGTGGCTCCGG
TGCCCGTCAGTGGGCAGAGCGCACATCGCCCACAGTCCCCGAGAAGTTGGGGGGAGGGGTCGGCAATTGA
ACCGGTGCCTAGAGAAGGTGGCGCGGGGTAAACTGGGAAAGTGATGTCGTGTACTGGCTCCGCCTTTTTC
CCGAGGGTGGGGGAGAACCGTATATAAGTGCAGTAGTCGCCGTGAACGTTCTTTTTCGCAACGGGTTTGC
CGCCAGAACACAGGTGTCGTGACGCGGGATCCGCCACCATGGATTACAAAGACGATGACGATAAGATGGC
CCCAAAGAAGAAGCGGAAGGTCGGTATCCACGGAGTCCCAGCAGCCAGTGAGGTCGAATTTAGTCATGAG
TATTGGATGAGACACGCCCTGACCCTTGCAAAACGCGCCTGGGATGAAAGGGAAGTCCCTGTGGGGGCCG
TCCTTGTCCATAATAATCGAGTGATTGGAGAGGGCTGGAATCGCCCTATTGGAAGGCACGACCCCACTGC
ACACGCAGAGATTATGGCTCTCCGACAGGGTGGACTGGTAATGCAGAATTACCGGCTGATCGACGCCACC
CTCTATGTCACTCTTGAACCCTGTGTAATGTGCGCTGGCGCCATGATCCACAGCAGAATAGGAAGAGTCG
TCTTCGGCGCTAGAGATGCTAAAACTGGAGCTGCAGGGAGTTTGATGGATGTACTCCACCACCCCGGGAT
GAATCATCGGGTGGAGATAACCGAAGGAATCCTGGCTGATGAATGCGCTGCTCTGTTGAGCGATTTCTTT
AGGATGAGGAGGCAGGAGATTAAGGCACAAAAGAAAGCTCAGAGCTCTACTGACAGTGGGGGGAGTTCCG
GTGGATCTAGTGGTAGCGAGACACCCGGGACTTCCGAAAGTGCTACCCCAGAATCATCCGGGGGGAGTTC
AGGCGGAAGTTCTGAAGTAGAGTTCTCTCACGAGTATTGGATGCGCCACGCACTGACACTGGCTAAGCGG
GCAAGGGACGAACGAGAAGTCCCAGTCGGGGCTGTCCTCGTCTTGAATAATAGAGTTATTGGGGAGGGGT
GGAACCGAGCTATTGGACTGCATGACCCAACTGCACACGCTGAAATTATGGCCTTGAGACAGGGCGGTCT
CGTAATGCAGAATTATAGATTGATAGATGCTACTTTGTATGTGACTTTCGAGCCATGCGTCATGTGTGCC
GGGGCAATGATCCACAGCAGAATTGGAAGGGTTGTATTCGGCGTCCGAAACGCTAAGACCGGGGCTGCCG
GGTCTCTCATGGACGTCCTTCACTATCCTGGTATGAATCACCGAGTGGAAATTACCGAAGGAATCCTCGC
TGACGAATGCGCAGCCCTCCTCTGTTATTTCTTTCGGATGCCAAGACAGGTCTTTAATGCTCAGAAGAAA
GCTCAGTCCTCCACTGACTCAGGTGGCTCCAGCGGTGGAAGCTCAGGATCTGAGACCCCAGGAACATCTG
AGTCAGCCACTCCTGAATCCTCAGGTGGTAGCTCTGGGGGGTCTGACAAGAAGTACAGCATCGGCCTGGC
CATCGGCACCAACTCTGTGGGCTGGGCCGTGATCACCGACGAGTACAAGGTGCCCAGCAAGAAATTCAAG
GTGCTGGGCAACACCGACCGGCACAGCATCAAGAAGAACCTGATCGGAGCCCTGCTGTTCGACAGCGGCG
AAACAGCCGAGGCCACCCGGCTGAAGAGAACCGCCAGAAGAAGATACACCAGACGGAAGAACCGGATCTG
CTATCTGCAAGAGATCTTCAGCAACGAGATGGCCAAGGTGGACGACAGCTTCTTCCACAGACTGGAAGAG
TCCTTCCTGGTGGAAGAGGATAAGAAGCACGAGCGGCACCCCATCTTCGGCAACATCGTGGACGAGGTGG
CCTACCACGAGAAGTACCCCACCATCTACCACCTGAGAAAGAAACTGGTGGACAGCACCGACAAGGCCGA
CCTGCGGCTGATCTATCTGGCCCTGGCCCACATGATCAAGTTCCGGGGCCACTTCCTGATCGAGGGCGAC
CTGAACCCCGACAACAGCGACGTGGACAAGCTGTTCATCCAGCTGGTGCAGACCTACAACCAGCTGTTCG
AGGAAAACCCCATCAACGCCAGCGGCGTGGACGCCAAGGCCATCCTGTCTGCCAGACTGAGCAAGAGCAG
ACGGCTGGAAAATCTGATCGCCCAGCTGCCCGGCGAGAAGAAGAATGGCCTGTTCGGAAACCTGATTGCC
CTGAGCCTGGGCCTGACCCCCAACTTCAAGAGCAACTTCGACCTGGCCGAGGATGCCAAACTGCAGCTGA
GCAAGGACACCTACGACGACGACCTGGACAACCTGCTGGCCCAGATCGGCGACCAGTACGCCGACCTGTT
TCTGGCCGCCAAGAACCTGTCCGACGCCATCCTGCTGAGCGACATCCTGAGAGTGAACACCGAGATCACC
AAGGCCCCCCTGAGCGCCTCTATGATCAAGAGATACGACGAGCACCACCAGGACCTGACCCTGCTGAAAG
CTCTCGTGCGGCAGCAGCTGCCTGAGAAGTACAAAGAGATTTTCTTCGACCAGAGCAAGAACGGCTACGC
CGGCTACATTGACGGCGGAGCCAGCCAGGAAGAGTTCTACAAGTTCATCAAGCCCATCCTGGAAAAGATG
GACGGCACCGAGGAACTGCTCGTGAAGCTGAACAGAGAGGACCTGCTGCGGAAGCAGCGGACCTTCGACA
ACGGCAGCATCCCCCACCAGATCCACCTGGGAGAGCTGCACGCCATTCTGCGGCGGCAGGAAGATTTTTA
CCCATTCCTGAAGGACAACCGGGAAAAGATCGAGAAGATCCTGACCTTCCGCATCCCCTACTACGTGGGC
CCTCTGGCCAGGGGAAACAGCAGATTCGCCTGGATGACCAGAAAGAGCGAGGAAACCATCACCCCCTGGA
ACTTCGAGGAAGTGGTGGACAAGGGCGCTTCCGCCCAGAGCTTCATCGAGCGGATGACCGCCTTCGATAA
GAACCTGCCCAACGAGAAGGTGCTGCCCAAGCACAGCCTGCTGTACGAGTACTTCACCGTGTATAACGAG
CTGACCAAAGTGAAATACGTGACCGAGGGAATGAGAAAGCCCGCCTTCCTGAGCGGCGAGCAGAAAAAGG
CCATCGTGGACCTGCTGTTCAAGACCAACCGGAAAGTGACCGTGAAGCAGCTGAAAGAGGACTACTTCAA
GAAAATCGAGTGCTTCGACTCCGTGGAAATCTCCGGCGTGGAAGATCGGTTCAACGCCTCCCTGGGCACA
TACCACGATCTGCTGAAAATTATCAAGGACAAGGACTTCCTGGACAATGAGGAAAACGAGGACATTCTGG
AAGATATCGTGCTGACCCTGACACTGTTTGAGGACAGAGAGATGATCGAGGAACGGCTGAAAACCTATGC
CCACCTGTTCGACGACAAAGTGATGAAGCAGCTGAAGCGGCGGAGATACACCGGCTGGGGCGCGCTGAGC
CGGAAGCTGATCAACGGCATCCGCGACAAGCAGTCCGGCAAGACAATCCTGGATTTCCTGAAGTCCGACG
GCTTCGCCAACAGAAACTTCATGGCGCTGATCCACGACGACAGCCTGACCTTTAAAGAGGACATCCAGAA
AGCCCAGGTGTCCGGCCAGGGCGATAGCCTGCACGAGCACATTGCCAATCTCGCCGGCAGCCCCGCCATT
AAGAAGGGCATCCTCCAGACAGTGAAGGTGGTGGACGAGCTGGTGAAAGTGATGGGCCGGCACAAGCCCG
AGAACATCGTGATCGAAATGGCCAGAGAGAACCAGACCACCCAGAAGGGACAGAAGAACAGTCGCGAGAG
AATGAAGCGGATCGAAGAGGGCATCAAAGAGCTGGGCAGCCAGATCCTGAAAGAACACCCCGTGGAAAAC
ACCCAGCTCCAGAACGAGAAGCTGTACCTGTACTACCTCCAGAATGGGCGGGATATGTACGTGGACCAGG
AACTGGACATCAACCGGCTGTCCGACTACGATGTGGACCATATCGTGCCTCAGAGCTTTCTTAAGGACGA
CTCCATCGACAACAAGGTGCTGACCAGAAGCGACAAGAACCGGGGCAAGAGCGACAACGTGCCCTCCGAA
GAGGTCGTGAAGAAGATGAAGAACTACTGGCGGCAGCTGCTGAACGCCAAGCTGATTACCCAGAGAAAGT
TCGACAATCTGACCAAGGCCGAGAGAGGCGGCCTGAGCGAACTGGATAAGGCCGGCTTCATCAAGAGACA
GCTGGTGGAAACCCGGGCGATCACAAAGCACGTGGCACAGATCCTGGACTCCCGGATGAACACTAAGTAC
GACGAGAATGACAAGCTGATCCGGGAAGTGAAAGTGATCACCCTGAAGTCCAAGCTGGTGTCCGATTTCC
GGAAGGATTTCCAGTTTTACAAAGTGCGCGAGATCAACAACTACCACCACGCCCACGACGCGTACCTGAA
CGCCGTCGTGGGAACCGCCCTGATCAAAAAGTACCCTAAGCTGGAAAGCGAGTTCGTGTACGGCGACTAC
AAGGTGTACGACGTACGGAAGATGATCGCCAAGAGCGAGCAGGAAATCGGCAAGGCTACCGCCAAGTACT
TCTTCTACAGCAACATCATGAACTTTTTCAAGACCGAGATTACCCTGGCCAACGGCGAGATCCGGAAGCG
GCCTCTGATCGAGACAAACGGCGAAACCGGGGAGATCGTGTGGGATAAGGGCCGGGATTTTGCCACCGTG
CGGAAAGTGCTGAGCATGCCCCAAGTGAATATCGTGAAAAAGACCGAGGTGCAGACAGGCGGCTTCAGCA
AAGAGTCTATCCTGCCCAAGAGGAACAGCGATAAGCTGATCGCCAGAAAGAAGGACTGGGATCCTAAGAA
GTACGGCGGCTTCGACAGCCCCACCGTGGCCTATTCTGTGCTGGTGGTGGCCAAAGTGGAAAAGGGCAAG
TCCAAGAAGCTTAAGAGTGTGAAAGAGCTGCTGGGGATCACCATCATGGAAAGAAGCAGCTTCGAGAAGA
ATCCCATCGACTTTCTGGAAGCCAAGGGCTACAAAGAAGTGAAAAAGGACCTGATCATCAAGCTGCCTAA
GTACTCGCTCTTCGAGCTGGAAAACGGCCGGAAGAGAATGCTGGCCTCTGCCGGCGAACTGCAGAAGGGA
AACGAACTGGCCCTGCCCTCCAAATATGTGAACTTCCTGTACCTGGCCAGCCACTATGAGAAGCTGAAGG
GCTCCCCCGAGGATAATGAGCAGAAACAGCTGTTTGTGGAACAGCACAAGCACTACCTGGACGAGATCAT
CGAGCAGATCAGCGAGTTCTCCAAGAGAGTGATCCTGGCCGACGCTAATCTGGACAAAGTGCTGTCCGCC
TACAACAAGCACCGGGATAAGCCCATCAGAGAGCAGGCCGAGAATATCATCCACCTGTTTACCCTGACCA
ATCTGGGAGCCCCTGCCGCCTTCAAGTACTTTGACACCACCATCGACCGGAAGAGGTACACCAGCACCAA
AGAGGTGCTGGACGCCACCCTGATCCACCAGAGCATCACCGGCCTGTACGAGACACGGATCGACCTGTCT
CAGCTGGGAGGCGACAAAAGGCCGGCGGCCACGAAAAAGGCCGGCCAGGCAAAAAAGAAAAAGTAAGAAT
TCCTAGAGCTCGCTGATCAGCCTCGACTGTGCCTTCTAGTTGCCAGCCATCTGTTGTTTGCCCCTCCCCC
GTGCCTTCCTTGACCCTGGAAGGTGCCACTCCCACTGTCCTTTCCTAATAAAATGAGGAAATTGCATCGC
ATTGTCTGAGTAGGTGTCATTCTATTCTGGGGGGTGGGGTGGGGCAGGACAGCAAGGGGGAGGATTGGGA
AGAGAATAGCAGGCATGCTGGGGAGCGGCCGCTGAGCAAAAGGCCAGCAAAAGGCCAGGAACCGTAAAAA
GGCCGCGTTGCTGGCGTTTTTCCATAGGCTCCGCCCCCCTGACGAGCATCACAAAAATCGACGCTCAAGT
CAGAGGTGGCGAAACCCGACAGGACTATAAAGATACCAGGCGTTTCCCCCTGGAAGCTCCCTCGTGCGCT
CTCCTGTTCCGACCCTGCCGCTTACCGGATACCTGTCCGCCTTTCTCCCTTCGGGAAGCGTGGCGCTTTC
TCATAGCTCACGCTGTAGGTATCTCAGTTCGGTGTAGGTCGTTCGCTCCAAGCTGGGCTGTGTGCACGAA
CCCCCCGTTCAGCCCGACCGCTGCGCCTTATCCGGTAACTATCGTCTTGAGTCCAACCCGGTAAGACACG
ACTTATCGCCACTGGCAGCAGCCACTGGTAACAGGATTAGCAGAGCGAGGTATGTAGGCGGTGCTACAGA
GTTCTTGAAGTGGTGGCCTAACTACGGCTACACTAGAAGAACAGTATTTGGTATCTGCGCTCTGCTGAAG
CCAGTTACCTTCGGAAAAAGAGTTGGTAGCTCTTGATCCGGCAAACAAACCACCGCTGGTAGCGGTGGTT
TTTTTGTTTGCAAGCAGCAGATTACGCGCAGAAAAAAAGGATCTCAAGAAGATCCTTTGATCTTTTCTAC
GGGGTCTGACGCTCAGTGGAACGAAAACTCACGTTAAGGGATTTTGGTCATGAGATTATCAAAAAGGATC
TTCACCTAGATCCTTTTAAATTAAAAATGAAGTTTTAAATCAATCTAAAGTATATATGAGTAAACTTGGT
CTGACAGTTACCAATGCTTAATCAGTGAGGCACCTATCTCAGCGATCTGTCTATTTCGTTCATCCATAGT
TGCCTGACTCCCCGTCGTGTAGATAACTACGATACGGGAGGGCTTACCATCTGGCCCCAGTGCTGCAATG
ATACCGCGAGACCCACGCTCACCGGCTCCAGATTTATCAGCAATAAACCAGCCAGCCGGAAGGGCCGAGC
GCAGAAGTGGTCCTGCAACTTTATCCGCCTCCATCCAGTCTATTAATTGTTGCCGGGAAGCTAGAGTAAG
TAGTTCGCCAGTTAATAGTTTGCGCAACGTTGTTGCCATTGCTACAGGCATCGTGGTGTCACGCTCGTCG
TTTGGTATGGCTTCATTCAGCTCCGGTTCCCAACGATCAAGGCGAGTTACATGATCCCCCATGTTGTGCA
AAAAAGCGGTTAGCTCCTTCGGTCCTCCGATCGTTGTCAGAAGTAAGTTGGCCGCAGTGTTATCACTCAT
GGTTATGGCAGCACTGCATAATTCTCTTACTGTCATGCCATCCGTAAGATGCTTTTCTGTGACTGGTGAG
TACTCAACCAAGTCATTCTGAGAATAGTGTATGCGGCGACCGAGTTGCTCTTGCCCGGCGTCAATACGGG
ATAATACCGCGCCACATAGCAGAACTTTAAAAGTGCTCATCATTGGAAAACGTTCTTCGGGGCGAAAACT
CTCAAGGATCTTACCGCTGTTGAGATCCAGTTCGATGTAACCCACTCGTGCACCCAACTGATCTTCAGCA
TCTTTTACTTTCACCAGCGTTTCTGGGTGAGCAAAAACAGGAAGGCAAAATGCCGCAAAAAAGGGAATAA
GGGCGACACGGAAATGTTGAATACTCATACTCTTCCTTTTTCAATATTATTGAAGCATTTATCAGGGTTA
TTGTCTCATGAGCGGATACATATTTGAATGTATTTAGAAAAATAAACAAATAGGGGTTCCGCGC
Features (pLannotate 1.2.2; 9 found; start..end, strand, type, name):
     82..293     +  promoter       EF-1α core promoter: core promoter for human elongation factor EF-1α
    397..873     +  CDS            tadA: TADA_ECOLI - Also known as yfhC. Experimental evidence at protein level: Swiss-Prot protein existence level 1. Catalyzes the deamination of adenosine to inosine at the wobble position 34 of tRNA(Arg2). Essential for cell viability. From Escherichia coli (strain K12).
    994..1485    +  CDS            tadA: TADA_ECOLI - Also known as yfhC. Experimental evidence at protein level: Swiss-Prot protein existence level 1. Catalyzes the deamination of adenosine to inosine at the wobble position 34 of tRNA(Arg2). Essential for cell viability. From Escherichia coli (strain K12).
   1585..5685    +  CDS            Cas9: Cas9 (Csn1) endonuclease from the Streptococcus pyogenes Type II CRISPR/Cas system generates RNA-guided double strand breaks in DNA
   5686..5733    +  CDS            nucleoplasmin NLS: bipartite nuclear localization signal from nucleoplasmin
   5767..5878    +  polyA_signal   bGH poly(A) signal: bovine growth hormone polyadenylation signal
   6039..6627    -  rep_origin     ori: high-copy-number ColE1/pMB1/pBR322/pUC origin of replication
   6798..7658    -  CDS            AmpR: β-lactamase; bla; confers resistance to ampicillin, carbenicillin, and related antibiotics
   7659..7763    -  promoter       AmpR promoter: bla
