[The description below was written by a language model from this plasmid's Addgene catalogue record and pLannotate feature annotations shown in this document.]
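Description:
pAT9992-HF-ABE is a pUC19-based mammalian expression plasmid of about 7.8 kb that encodes an adenine base editor built on an increased-fidelity Cas9 variant ("HF-ABE"). It is maintained in bacteria through a high-copy ColE1/pUC origin and is selected with ampicillin via the β-lactamase gene and its native promoter. No mammalian selection marker or reporter is annotated, and no guide RNA cassette appears in the feature table, so the guide presumably has to be provided from a separate construct.

The expression cassette is driven by the EF-1α core promoter and ends in a bovine growth hormone polyadenylation signal. The open reading frame begins with two tandem copies of the E. coli tRNA adenosine deaminase TadA, followed by Streptococcus pyogenes Cas9. This matches the familiar ABE layout, in which a TadA dimer fused to Cas9 deaminates adenosine to inosine within the guide-targeted window and so produces A•T to G•C conversions without a double-strand break. The annotation labels the Cas9 segment generically and does not list the substitutions that define the high-fidelity variant or its nickase status. The catalogue entry lists an N-terminal 3xFLAG tag and SV40 nuclear localisation signals at both ends. The feature table does not detect the FLAG tag or an N-terminal NLS, and it annotates the C-terminal signal as the bipartite nucleoplasmin NLS, so the two sources differ on this point.

The associated publication examined whether increased-fidelity Cas9 variants reduce the mismatch tolerance of base editors. The plasmid is therefore suited to transient expression in mammalian cells to compare on-target and off-target adenine editing.
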