Addgene plasmid #163000: pAT9992-HF-ABE
Purpose: plasmid expressing HF-ABE
Depositing lab: Ervin Welker. Depositing organization: HUN-REN Research Centre for Natural Sciences. Publication: BEAR reveals that increased fidelity variants can successfully reduce the mismatch tolerance of adenine but not cytosine base editors. Talas A, Simon DA, Kulcsar PI, Varga E, Krausz SL, Welker E. Nat Commun. 2021 Nov 3;12(1):6353. doi: 10.1038/s41467-021-26461-y. PubMed 34732717.
Backbone
  Vector backbone: pUC19
  Vector type: Mammalian Expression, CRISPR
Growth in bacteria
  Bacterial resistance: Ampicillin, 100 μg/mL
  Growth temperature: 37°C
  Growth strain: NEB Stable
  Copy number: High Copy
Gene/Insert
  Gene/Insert name: HF-ABE
  Species: Synthetic
  Promoter: EF1-a
  Tag / fusion protein: 3xFLAG (N terminal on insert); SV40 NLS (N terminal on insert); SV40 NLS (C terminal on insert)
  Cloning method: Gibson Cloning
  Sequencing primers: 5′ TATAAGTGCAGTAGTCGCCG; 3′ TGCTGGCCTTTTGCTC
Terms and licenses: Academic/Nonprofit Terms; Industry Terms: Not Available to Industry
How to cite: pAT9992-HF-ABE was a gift from Ervin Welker (Addgene plasmid # 163000 ; http://n2t.net/addgene:163000 ; RRID:Addgene_163000)
